>Addgene plasmid #123292 | pEF-DEST51 LacZ | addgene full sequence | sequence record 239377 | Addgene NGS Result
GGCTCCGGTGCCCGTCAGTGGGCAGAGCGCACATCGCCCACAGTCCCCGAGAAGTTGGGGGGAGGGGTCG
GCAATTGAACCGGTGCCTAGAGAAGGTGGCGCGGGGTAAACTGGGAAAGTGATGTCGTGTACTGGCTCCG
CCTTTTTCCCGAGGGTGGGGGAGAACCGTATATAAGTGCAGTAGTCGCCGTGAACGTTCTTTTTCGCAAC
GGGTTTGCCGCCAGAACACAGGTAAGTGCCGTGTGTGGTTCCCGCGGGCCTGGCCTCTTTACGGGTTATG
GCCCTTGCGTGCCTTGAATTACTTCCACCTGGCTGCAGTACGTGATTCTTGATCCCGAGCTTCGGGTTGG
AAGTGGGTGGGAGAGTTCGAGGCCTTGCGCTTAAGGAGCCCCTTCGCCTCGTGCTTGAGTTGAGGCCTGG
CCTGGGCGCTGGGGCCGCCGCGTGCGAATCTGGTGGCACCTTCGCGCCTGTCTCGCTGCTTTCGATAAGT
CTCTAGCCATTTAAAATTTTTGATGACCTGCTGCGACGCTTTTTTTCTGGCAAGATAGTCTTGTAAATGC
GGGCCAAGATCTGCACACTGGTATTTCGGTTTTTGGGGCCGCGGGCGGCGACGGGGCCCGTGCGTCCCAG
CGCACATGTTCGGCGAGGCGGGGCCTGCGAGCGCGGCCACCGAGAATCGGACGGGGGTAGTCTCAAGCTG
GCCGGCCTGCTCTGGTGCCTGGCCTCGCGCCGCCGTGTATCGCCCCGCCCTGGGCGGCAAGGCTGGCCCG
GTCGGCACCAGTTGCGTGAGCGGAAAGATGGCCGCTTCCCGGCCCTGCTGCAGGGAGCTCAAAATGGAGG
ACGCGGCGCTCGGGAGAGCGGGCGGGTGAGTCACCCACACAAAGGAAAAGGGCCTTTCCGTCCTCAGCCG
TCGCTTCATGTGACTCCACGGAGTACCGGGCGCCGTCCAGGCACCTCGATTAGTTCTCGAGCTTTTGGAG
TACGTCGTCTTTAGGTTGGGGGGAGGGGTTTTATGCGATGGAGTTTCCCCACACTGAGTGGGTGGAGACT
GAAGTTAGGCCAGCTTGGCACTTGATGTAATTCTCCTTGGAATTTGCCCTTTTTGAGTTTGGATCTTGGT
TCATTCTCAAGCCTCAGACAGTGGTTCAAAGTTTTTTTCTTCCATTTCAGGTGTCGTGAGGAATTAGCTT
GGTACTAATACGACTCACTATAGGGAGACCCAAGCTGGCTAGGTAAGCTTGATCAACAAGTTTGTACAAA
AAAGCAGGCTCCGCGGCCGCCCCCTTCACCATGATAGATCCCGTCGTTTTACAACGTCGTGACTGGGAAA
ACCCTGGCGTTACCCAACTTAATCGCCTTGCAGCACATCCCCCTTTCGCCAGCTGGCGTAATAGCGAAGA
GGCCCGCACCGATCGCCCTTCCCAACAGTTGCGCAGCCTGAATGGCGAATGGCGCTTTGCCTGGTTTCCG
GCACCAGAAGCGGTGCCGGAAAGCTGGCTGGAGTGCGATCTTCCTGAGGCCGATACTGTCGTCGTCCCCT
CAAACTGGCAGATGCACGGTTACGATGCGCCCATCTACACCAACGTGACCTATCCCATTACGGTCAATCC
GCCGTTTGTTCCCACGGAGAATCCGACGGGTTGTTACTCGCTCACATTTAATGTTGATGAAAGCTGGCTA
CAGGAAGGCCAGACGCGAATTATTTTTGATGGCGTTAACTCGGCGTTTCATCTGTGGTGCAACGGGCGCT
GGGTCGGTTACGGCCAGGACAGTCGTTTGCCGTCTGAATTTGACCTGAGCGCATTTTTACGCGCCGGAGA
AAACCGCCTCGCGGTGATGGTGCTGCGCTGGAGTGACGGCAGTTATCTGGAAGATCAGGATATGTGGCGG
ATGAGCGGCATTTTCCGTGACGTCTCGTTGCTGCATAAACCGACTACACAAATCAGCGATTTCCATGTTG
CCACTCGCTTTAATGATGATTTCAGCCGCGCTGTACTGGAGGCTGAAGTTCAGATGTGCGGCGAGTTGCG
TGACTACCTACGGGTAACAGTTTCTTTATGGCAGGGTGAAACGCAGGTCGCCAGCGGCACCGCGCCTTTC
GGCGGTGAAATTATCGATGAGCGTGGTGGTTATGCCGATCGCGTCACACTACGTCTGAACGTCGAAAACC
CGAAACTGTGGAGCGCCGAAATCCCGAATCTCTATCGTGCGGTGGTTGAACTGCACACCGCCGACGGCAC
GCTGATTGAAGCAGAAGCCTGCGATGTCGGTTTCCGCGAGGTGCGGATTGAAAATGGTCTGCTGCTGCTG
AACGGCAAGCCGTTGCTGATTCGAGGCGTTAACCGTCACGAGCATCATCCTCTGCATGGTCAGGTCATGG
ATGAGCAGACGATGGTGCAGGATATCCTGCTGATGAAGCAGAACAACTTTAACGCCGTGCGCTGTTCGCA
TTATCCGAACCATCCGCTGTGGTACACGCTGTGCGACCGCTACGGCCTGTATGTGGTGGATGAAGCCAAT
ATTGAAACCCACGGCATGGTGCCAATGAATCGTCTGACCGATGATCCGCGCTGGCTACCGGCGATGAGCG
AACGCGTAACGCGAATGGTGCAGCGCGATCGTAATCACCCGAGTGTGATCATCTGGTCGCTGGGGAATGA
ATCAGGCCACGGCGCTAATCACGACGCGCTGTATCGCTGGATCAAATCTGTCGATCCTTCCCGCCCGGTG
CAGTATGAAGGCGGCGGAGCCGACACCACGGCCACCGATATTATTTGCCCGATGTACGCGCGCGTGGATG
AAGACCAGCCCTTCCCGGCTGTGCCGAAATGGTCCATCAAAAAATGGCTTTCGCTACCTGGAGAGACGCG
CCCGCTGATCCTTTGCGAATACGCCCACGCGATGGGTAACAGTCTTGGCGGTTTCGCTAAATACTGGCAG
GCGTTTCGTCAGTATCCCCGTTTACAGGGCGGCTTCGTCTGGGACTGGGTGGATCAGTCGCTGATTAAAT
ATGATGAAAACGGCAACCCGTGGTCGGCTTACGGCGGTGATTTTGGCGATACGCCGAACGATCGCCAGTT
CTGTATGAACGGTCTGGTCTTTGCCGACCGCACGCCGCATCCAGCGCTGACGGAAGCAAAACACCAGCAG
CAGTTTTTCCAGTTCCGTTTATCCGGGCAAACCATCGAAGTGACCAGCGAATACCTGTTCCGTCATAGCG
ATAACGAGCTCCTGCACTGGATGGTGGCGCTGGATGGTAAGCCGCTGGCAAGCGGTGAAGTGCCTCTGGA
TGTCGCTCCACAAGGTAAACAGTTGATTGAACTGCCTGAACTACCGCAGCCGGAGAGCGCCGGGCAACTC
TGGCTCACAGTACGCGTAGTGCAACCGAACGCGACCGCATGGTCAGAAGCCGGCCACATCAGCGCCTGGC
AGCAGTGGCGTCTGGCGGAAAACCTCAGTGTGACGCTCCCCGCCGCGTCCCACGCCATCCCGCATCTGAC
CACCAGCGAAATGGATTTTTGCATCGAGCTGGGTAATAAGCGTTGGCAATTTAACCGCCAGTCAGGCTTT
CTTTCACAGATGTGGATTGGCGATAAAAAACAACTGCTGACGCCGCTGCGCGATCAGTTCACCCGTGCAC
CGCTGGATAACGACATTGGCGTAAGTGAAGCGACCCGCATTGACCCTAACGCCTGGGTCGAACGCTGGAA
GGCGGCGGGCCATTACCAGGCCGAAGCAGCGTTGTTGCAGTGCACGGCAGATACACTTGCTGACGCGGTG
CTGATTACGACCGCTCACGCGTGGCAGCATCAGGGGAAAACCTTATTTATCAGCCGGAAAACCTACCGGA
TTGATGGTAGTGGTCAAATGGCGATTACCGTTGATGTTGAAGTGGCGAGCGATACACCGCATCCGGCGCG
GATTGGCCTGAACTGCCAGCTGGCGCAGGTAGCAGAGCGGGTAAACTGGCTCGGATTAGGGCCGCAAGAA
AACTATCCCGACCGCCTTACTGCCGCCTGTTTTGACCGCTGGGATCTGCCATTGTCAGACATGTATACCC
CGTACGTCTTCCCGAGCGAAAACGGTCTGCGCTGCGGGACGCGCGAATTGAATTATGGCCCACACCAGTG
GCGCGGCGACTTCCAGTTCAACATCAGCCGCTACAGTCAACAGCAACTGATGGAAACCAGCCATCGCCAT
CTGCTGCACGCGGAAGAAGGCACATGGCTGAATATCGACGGTTTCCATATGGGGATTGGTGGAGACGACT
CCTGGAGCCCGTCAGTATCGGCGGAATTACAGCTGAGCGCCGGTCGCTACCATTACCAGTTGGTCTGGTG
TCAAAAAACTAAGGGTGGGCGCGCCGACCCAGCTTTCTTGTACAAAGTGGTTGATCTAGAGGGCCCGCGG
TTCGAAGGTAAGCCTATCCCTAACCCTCTCCTCGGTCTCGATTCTACGCGTACCGGTCATCATCACCATC
ACCATTGAGTTTAAACCCGCTGATCAGCCTCGACTGTGCCTTCTAGTTGCCAGCCATCTGTTGTTTGCCC
CTCCCCCGTGCCTTCCTTGACCCTGGAAGGTGCCACTCCCACTGTCCTTTCCTAATAAAATGAGGAAATT
GCATCGCATTGTCTGAGTAGGTGTCATTCTATTCTGGGGGGTGGGGTGGGGCAGGACAGCAAGGGGGAGG
ATTGGGAAGACAATAGCAGGCATGCTGGGGATGCGGTGGGCTCTATGGCTTCTGAGGCGGAAAGAACCAG
CTGGGGCTCTAGGGGGTATCCCC
[124 nt withheld, positions 4784-4907]
C
[91 nt withheld, positions 4909-4999]
A
[49 nt withheld, positions 5001-5049]
CCTTTGACGTTGGAGTCCACGTTCTTT
[37 nt withheld, positions 5077-5113]
ACCCTATCTCGGTCTATTCTTTTGATTTATAAGGGATTTTGCCGATTTCGGCCTATTGGTTAAAAAATGA
GCTGATTTAACAAAAATTTAACGCGAATTAATTCTGTGGAATGTGTGTCAGTTAGGGTGTGGAAAGTCCC
CAGGCTCCCCAGCAGGCAGAAGTATGCAAAGCATGCATCTCAATTAGTCAGCAACCAGGTGTGGAAAGTC
CCCAGGCTCCCCAGCAGGCAGAAGTATGCAAAGCATGCATCTCAATTAGTCAGCAACCATAGTCCCGCCC
CTAACTCCGCCCATCCCGCCCCTAACTCCGCCCAGTTCCGCCCATTCTCCGCCCCATGGCTGACTAATTT
TTTTTATTTATGCAGAGGCCGAGGCCGCCTCTGCCTCTGAGCTATTCCAGAAGTAGTGAGGAGGCTTTTT
TGGAGGCCTAGGCTTTTGCAAAAAGCTCCCGGGAGCTTGTATATCCATTTTCGGATCTGATCAGCACGTG
TTGACAATTAATCATCGGCATAGTATATCGGCATAGTATAATACGACAAGGTGAGGAACTAAACCATGGC
CAAGCCTTTGTCTCAAGAAGAATCCACCCTCATTGAAAGAGCAACGGCTACAATCAACAGCATCCCCATC
TCTGAAGACTACAGCGTCGCCAGCGCAGCTCTCTCTAGCGACGGCCGCATCTTCACTGGTGTCAATGTAT
ATCATTTTACTGGGGGACCTTGTGCAGAACTCGTGGTGCTGGGCACTGCTGCTGCTGCGGCAGCTGGCAA
CCTGACTTGTATCGTCGCGATCGGAAATGAGAACAGGGGCATCTTGAGCCCCTGCGGACGGTGCCGACAG
GTGCTTCTCGATCTGCATCCTGGGATCAAAGCCATAGTGAAGGACAGTGATGGACAGCCGACGGCAGTTG
GGATTCGTGAATTGCTGCCCTCTGGTTATGTGTGGGAGGGCTAAGCACTTCGTGGCCGAGGAGCAGGACT
GACACGTGCTACGAGATTTCGATTCCACCGCCGCCTTCTATGAAAGGTTGGGCTTCGGAATCGTTTTCCG
GGACGCCGGCTGGATGATCCTCCAGCGCGGGGATCTCATGCTGGAGTTCTTCGCCCACCCCAACTTGTTT
ATTGCAGCTTATAATGGTTACAAATAAAGCAATAGCATCACAAATTTCACAAATAAAGCATTTTTTTCAC
TGCATTCTAGTTGTGGTTTGTCCAAACTCATCAATGTATCTTATCATGTCTGTATACCGTCGACCTCTAG
CTAGAGCTTGGCGTAATCATGGTCATAGCTGTTTCCTGTGTGAAATTGTTATCCGCTCACAATTCCACAC
AACATACGAGCCGGAAGCATAAAGTGTAAAGCCTGGGGTGCCTAATGAGTGAGCTAACTCACATTAATTG
CGTTGCGCTCACTGCCCGCTTTCCAGTCGGGAAACCTGTCGTGCCAGCTGCATTAATGAATCGGCCAACG
CGCGGGGAGAGGCGGTTTGCGTATTGGGCGCTCTTCCGCTTCCTCGCTCACTGACTCGCTGCGCTCGGTC
GTTCGGCTGCGGCGAGCGGTATCAGCTCACTCAAAGGCGGTAATACGGTTATCCACAGAATCAGGGGATA
ACGCAGGAAAGAACATGTGAGCAAAAGGCCAGGAACCGTAAAAAGGCCGCGTTGCTGGCGTTTTTCCATA
GGCTCCGCCCCCCTGACGAGCATCACAAAAATCGACGCTCAAGTCAGAGGTGGCGAAACCCGACAGGACT
ATAAAGATACCAGGCGTTTCCCCCTGGAAGCTCCCTCGTGCGCTCTCCTGTTCCGACCCTGCCGCTTACC
GGATACCTGTCCGCCTTTCTCCCTTCGGGAAGCGTGGCGCTTTCTCATAGCTCACGCTGTAGGTATCTCA
GTTCGGTGTAGGTCGTTCGCTCCAAGCTGGGCTGTGTGCACGAACCCCCCGTTCAGCCCGACCGCTGCGC
CTTATCCGGTAACTATCGTCTTGAGTCCAACCCGGTAAGACACGACTTATCGCCACTGGCAGCAGCCACT
GGTAACAGGATTAGCAGAGCGAGGTATGTAGGCGGTGCTACAGAGTTCTTGAAGTGGTGGCCTAACTACG
GCTACACTAGAAGAACAGTATTTGGTATCTGCGCTCTGCTGAAGCCAGTTACCTTCGGAAAAAGAGTTGG
TAGCTCTTGATCCGGCAAACAAACCACCGCTGGTAGCGGTGGTTTTTTTGTTTGCAAGCAGCAGATTACG
CGCAGAAAAAAAGGATCTCAAGAAGATCCTTTGATCTTTTCTACGGGGTCTGACGCTCAGTGGAACGAAA
ACTCACGTTAAGGGATTTTGGTCATGAGATTATCAAAAAGGATCTTCACCTAGATCCTTTTAAATTAAAA
ATGAAGTTTTAAATCAATCTAAAGTATATATGAGTAAACTTGGTCTGACAGTTACCAATGCTTAATCAGT
GAGGCACCTATCTCAGCGATCTGTCTATTTCGTTCATCCATAGTTGCCTGACTCCCCGTCGTGTAGATAA
CTACGATACGGGAGGGCTTACCATCTGGCCCCAGTGCTGCAATGATACCGCGAGACCCACGCTCACCGGC
TCCAGATTTATCAGCAATAAACCAGCCAGCCGGAAGGGCCGAGCGCAGAAGTGGTCCTGCAACTTTATCC
GCCTCCATCCAGTCTATTAATTGTTGCCGGGAAGCTAGAGTAAGTAGTTCGCCAGTTAATAGTTTGCGCA
ACGTTGTTGCCATTGCTACAGGCATCGTGGTGTCACGCTCGTCGTTTGGTATGGCTTCATTCAGCTCCGG
TTCCCAACGATCAAGGCGAGTTACATGATCCCCCATGTTGTGCAAAAAAGCGGTTAGCTCCTTCGGTCCT
CCGATCGTTGTCAGAAGTAAGTTGGCCGCAGTGTTATCACTCATGGTTATGGCAGCACTGCATAATTCTC
TTACTGTCATGCCATCCGTAAGATGCTTTTCTGTGACTGGTGAGTACTCAACCAAGTCATTCTGAGAATA
GTGTATGCGGCGACCGAGTTGCTCTTGCCCGGCGTCAATACGGGATAATACCGCGCCACATAGCAGAACT
TTAAAAGTGCTCATCATTGGAAAACGTTCTTCGGGGCGAAAACTCTCAAGGATCTTACCGCTGTTGAGAT
CCAGTTCGATGTAACCCACTCGTGCACCCAACTGATCTTCAGCATCTTTTACTTTCACCAGCGTTTCTGG
GTGAGCAAAAACAGGAAGGCAAAATGCCGCAAAAAAGGGAATAAGGGCGACACGGAAATGTTGAATACTC
ATACTCTTCCTTTTTCAATATTATTGAAGCATTTATCAGGGTTATTGTCTCATGAGCGGATACATATTTG
AATGTATTTAGAAAAATAAACAAATAGGGGTTCCGCGCACATTTCCCCGAAAAGTGCCACCTGACGTCGA
CGGATCGGGAGATCTCCCGATCCCCTATGGTGCACTCTCAGTACAATCTGCTCTGATGCCGCATAGTTAA
GCCAGTATCTGCTCCCTGCTTGTGTGTTGGAGGTCGCTGAGTAGTGCGCGAGCAAAATTTAAGCTACAAC
AAGGCAAGGCTTGACCGACAATTGCATGAAGAATCTGCTTAGGGTTAGGCGTTTTGCGCTGCTTCGCGAT
GTACGGGCCAGATATACGCGTTGACATTGATTATTGACTAGGCTTTTGCAAAAAGCTTTGCAAAGATGGA
TAAAGTTTTAAACAGAGAGGAATCTTTGCAGCTAATGGACCTTCTAGGTCTTGAAAGGAGTGGGAATT
Features (pLannotate 1.2.2; 25 found; start..end, strand, type, name):
      1..1179    +  promoter       EF-1α promoter: strong constitutive promoter for human elongation factor EF-1α
   1196..1214    +  promoter       T7 promoter: promoter for bacteriophage T7 RNA polymerase
   1246..1270    +  protein_bind   attB1: mutant version of attB; recombination site for the Gateway® BP reaction BP Clonase™
   1303..4347    +  CDS            lacZ: β-galactosidase; lacZ
   4367..4391    -  protein_bind   attB2: mutant version of attB; recombination site for the Gateway® BP reaction BP Clonase™
   4417..4458    +  CDS            V5 tag: epitope tag from simian virus 5
   4514..4738    +  polyA_signal   bGH poly(A) signal: bovine growth hormone polyadenylation signal
   4742..4763    +  promoter       SV40 promoter (fragment): SV40 enhancer and early promoter
   4784..5212    +  rep_origin     f1 ori (sequence partly withheld): f1 bacteriophage origin of replication; arrow indicates direction of (+) strand synthesis
   5226..5555    +  promoter       SV40 promoter: SV40 enhancer and early promoter
   5603..5650    +  promoter       EM7 promoter: synthetic bacterial promoter&nbsp
   5669..6067    +  CDS            BSD: blasticidin S deaminase; Aspergillus terreus BSD; confers resistance to blasticidin
   6068..6095    +  CDS            BleoR (fragment): antibiotic-binding protein; Sh ble from Streptoalloteichus hindustanus; confers resistance to bleomycin, phleomycin, and Zeocin™
   6105..6230    +  CDS            ble (fragment): BLE_KLEPN - Experimental evidence at protein level: Swiss-Prot protein existence level 1. Binding protein with a strong affinity to the bleomycin family of antibiotics. Binds to CL990; an antimitotic-antibiotic compound. From Klebsiella pneumoniae.
   6225..6346    +  polyA_signal   SV40 poly(A) signal: SV40 polyadenylation signal
   6419..6435    -  protein_bind   lac operator: The lac repressor binds to the lac operator to inhibit transcription in E. coli. This inhibition can be relieved by adding lactose or isopropyl-β-D-thiogalactopyranoside (IPTG). lac repressor encoded by lacI
   6443..6473    -  promoter       lac promoter: promoter for the E. coli lac operon
   6488..6509    -  protein_bind   CAP binding site: CAP binding activates transcription in the presence of cAMP. E. coli catabolite activator protein
   6522..6614    -  CDS            lacI (fragment): lac repressor; lacI; The lac repressor binds to the lac operator to inhibit transcription in E. coli. This inhibition can be relieved by adding lactose or isopropyl-β-D-thiogalactopyranoside (IPTG).
   6786..7374    -  rep_origin     ori: high-copy-number ColE1/pMB1/pBR322/pUC origin of replication
   7545..8405    -  CDS            AmpR: β-lactamase; bla; confers resistance to ampicillin, carbenicillin, and related antibiotics
   8406..8510    -  promoter       AmpR promoter: bla
   8569..8621    -  misc_feature   bom (fragment): basis of mobility region from pBR322
   8776..8794    +  enhancer       CMV enhancer (fragment): human cytomegalovirus immediate early enhancer
   8819..8885    +  CDS            small t antigen (fragment): SV40 (simian virus 40) small t antigen
