[The description below was written by a language model from this plasmid's Addgene catalogue record and pLannotate feature annotations shown in this document.]
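Description:
pEF-DEST51 LacZ is a mammalian expression plasmid built on the Gateway destination vector pEF-DEST51. It carries a lacZ (β-galactosidase) coding sequence that the depositor describes as a truncated LacZ intended as a control. The annotated full sequence is 8,891 nt. In bacteria the plasmid replicates from a high-copy ColE1/pUC-type origin and is selected with ampicillin through the β-lactamase gene. An f1 origin is also present, which would allow production of single-stranded DNA.

The lacZ open reading frame, annotated over roughly 3 kb, sits between attB1 and attB2 sites. These are the scars left when an entry clone is recombined into the destination vector by a Gateway LR reaction. Expression is driven by the strong constitutive human EF-1α promoter and terminated by the bovine growth hormone polyadenylation signal. A T7 promoter just upstream of attB1 can serve for in vitro transcription or as a sequencing primer site. A V5 epitope tag lies downstream of attB2, but the record does not say whether the insert reads through in frame to produce a V5-tagged protein. A second cassette places the blasticidin S deaminase gene under tandem SV40 early and EM7 promoters with an SV40 poly(A) signal, so blasticidin selection can be applied in mammalian cells or in E. coli. The short ble, lacI, CMV enhancer and small t antigen fragments in the table appear to be backbone remnants or annotation matches rather than functional elements.

The construct serves as a control for mammalian expression experiments, most likely alongside other genes of interest cloned into the same backbone. The record does not specify the exact nature of the truncation.
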