Addgene plasmid #123292: pEF-DEST51 LacZ
Purpose: Mammalian expression of control truncated LacZ
Depositing lab: Giovanni Tonon. Depositing organization: Ospedale San Raffaele. Publication: Tumor suppressor PNRC1 blocks rRNA maturation by recruiting the decapping complex to the nucleolus. Gaviraghi M, Vivori C, Pareja Sanchez Y, Invernizzi F, Cattaneo A, Santoliquido BM, Frenquelli M, Segalla S, Bachi A, Doglioni C, Pelechano V, Cittaro D, Tonon G. EMBO J. 2018 Dec 3;37(23). pii: embj.201899179. doi: 10.15252/embj.201899179. Epub 2018 Oct 29. PubMed 30373810.
Backbone
  Vector backbone: pEF-DEST51
  Vector type: Mammalian Expression
Growth in bacteria
  Bacterial resistance: Ampicillin, 100 μg/mL
  Growth temperature: 37°C
  Growth strain: DH5alpha
  Copy number: High Copy
Gene/Insert
  Gene/Insert name: LacZ
Terms and licenses: Academic/Nonprofit Terms; Industry Terms: Not Available to Industry
How to cite: pEF-DEST51 LacZ was a gift from Giovanni Tonon (Addgene plasmid # 123292 ; http://n2t.net/addgene:123292 ; RRID:Addgene_123292)
